Addgene plasmid #79681: VRK3_HUMAN_D0
Purpose: This plasmid encodes the kinase domain of VRK3. Intended for co-expression with Lambda Phosphatase that accompanies this set to enhance bacterial kinase expression.
Depositing lab: John Chodera & Nicholas Levinson & Markus Seeliger. Depositing organization: Memorial Sloan-Kettering Cancer Center. Publication: An open library of human kinase domain constructs for automated bacterial expression. Albanese SK, Parton DL, Isik M, Rodriguez-Laureano L, Hanson SM, Behr JM, Gradia S, Jeans C, Levinson NM, Seeliger MA, Chodera JD. Biochemistry. 2018 Jul 13. doi: 10.1021/acs.biochem.7b01081. PubMed 30004690.
Backbone
  Vector backbone: pET His10 TEV LIC cloning vector (2B-T-10)
  Backbone manufacturer: Scott Gradia (Addgene plasmid # 78173)
  Vector type: Bacterial Expression
Growth in bacteria
  Bacterial resistance: Ampicillin, 100 μg/mL
  Growth temperature: 37°C
  Growth strain: DH5alpha
  Copy number: Low Copy
Gene/Insert
  Gene/Insert name: VRK3
  Species: H. sapiens (human)
  Entrez Gene: VRK3
  Promoter: T7
  Tag / fusion protein: His10-TEV (N terminal on backbone)
  Cloning method: Ligation Independent Cloning
  Sequencing primers: 5′ T7; 3′ T7 reverse
Terms and licenses: Academic/Nonprofit Terms; Industry Terms: Not Available to Industry
Depositor comments: This plasmid was generated as part of an open library of human kinase domain constructs for automated bacterial expression. The work can be found here doi: http://dx.doi.org/10.1101/038711 The lambda phosphatase expression vector can be found at https://www.addgene.org/79748/ The YopH Phosphatase expression vector can be found at https://www.addgene.org/79749/
How to cite: VRK3_HUMAN_D0 was a gift from John Chodera & Nicholas Levinson & Markus Seeliger (Addgene plasmid # 79681 ; http://n2t.net/addgene:79681 ; RRID:Addgene_79681)
