[The description below was written by a language model from this plasmid's Addgene catalogue record.]
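Description:
VRK3_HUMAN_D0 is a bacterial expression plasmid that encodes the kinase domain of human VRK3 (vaccinia-related kinase 3). It is built on the pET His10 TEV LIC cloning vector (2B-T-10), a pET-family backbone designed for ligation independent cloning. It is maintained in E. coli as a low-copy plasmid under ampicillin selection, with a standard cloning strain (DH5alpha) listed for propagation. The record does not name the origin of replication and includes no feature table, so the exact residue boundaries of the kinase domain insert and the other backbone elements are not stated.

Expression is driven by the T7 promoter, so protein production requires a host that supplies T7 RNA polymerase, as is typical for pET systems. The backbone adds an N-terminal ten-histidine tag followed by a TEV protease recognition site. The fusion protein can therefore be captured by immobilised metal affinity chromatography and the tag then cleaved off with TEV protease. T7 forward and reverse primer sites flank the insert for sequence verification.

The construct belongs to an open library of human kinase domain constructs made for automated bacterial expression. It is intended for co-expression with the lambda phosphatase plasmid that accompanies the set, an arrangement the depositors describe as enhancing kinase expression in bacteria. A YopH phosphatase vector is also part of the collection. Typical uses would be production of recombinant VRK3 kinase domain for biochemical, biophysical or structural work.
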