>Addgene plasmid #79681 | VRK3_HUMAN_D0 | depositor partial sequence | sequence record 149003 | Sequence of gene (VRK3_HUMAN) inserted into backbone.
ACCACCTCACTTGAAGCTTTGCCCACAGGGACAGTGCTGACAGACAAGAGTGGGCGACAGTGGAAGCTGA
AGTCCTTCCAGACCAGGGACAACCAGGGCATTCTCTATGAAGCTGCACCCACCTCCACCCTCACCTGTGA
CTCAGGACCACAGAAGCAAAAGTTCTCACTCAAACTGGATGCCAAGGATGGGCGCTTGTTCAATGAGCAG
AACTTCTTCCAGCGGGCCGCCAAGCCTCTGCAAGTCAACAAGTGGAAGAAGCTGTACTCGACCCCACTGC
TGGCCATCCCTACCTGCATGGGTTTCGGTGTTCACCAGGACAAATACAGGTTCTTGGTGTTACCCAGCCT
GGGGAGGAGCCTTCAGTCGGCCCTGGATGTCAGCCCAAAGCATGTGCTGTCAGAGAGGTCTGTGCTGCAG
GTGGCCTGCCGGCTGCTGGATGCCCTGGAGTTCCTCCATGAGAATGAGTATGTTCATGGAAATGTGACAG
CTGAAAATATCTTTGTGGATCCAGAGGACCAGAGTCAGGTGACTTTGGCAGGCTATGGCTTCGCCTTCCG
CTATTGCCCAAGTGGCAAACACGTGGCCTACGTGGAAGGCAGCAGGAGCCCTCACGAGGGGGACCTTGAG
TTCATTAGCATGGACCTGCACAAGGGATGCGGGCCCTCCCGCCGCAGCGACCTCCAGAGCCTGGGCTACT
GCATGCTGAAGTGGCTCTACGGGTTTCTGCCATGGACAAATTGCCTTCCCAACACTGAGGACATCATGAA
GCAAAAACAGAAGTTTGTTGATAAGCCGGGGCCCTTCGTGGGACCCTGCGGTCACTGGATCAGGCCCTCA
GAGACCCTGCAGAAGTACCTGAAGGTGGTGATGGCCCTCACGTATGAGGAGAAGCCGCCCTACGCCATGC
TGAGGAACAACCTAGAAGCTTTGCTGCAGGATCTGCGTGTGTCTCCATATGACCCCATTGGCCTCCCGAT
GGTGCCC
