>Addgene plasmid #79681 | VRK3_HUMAN_D0 | addgene partial sequence | sequence record 156090 | T7 5'-TAATACGACTCACTATAGGG-3'
ATTAAGCGGCCGCCCTGCAGGACTCGAGTTCTAGAAATAATTTTGTTTAACTTTAAGAAGGAGATATACA
TATGAAATCTTCTCACCATCACCATCACCATCACCATCACCATGAAAACCTGTACTTCCAATCCAATGCA
ACCACCTCACTTGAAGCTTTGCCCACAGGGACAGTGCTGACAGACAAGAGTGGGCGACAGTGGAAGCTGA
AGTCCTTCCAGACCAGGGACAACCAGGGCATTCTCTATGAAGCTGCACCCACCTCCACCCTCACCTGTGA
CTCAGGACCACAGAAGCAAAAGTTCTCACTCAAACTGGATGCCAAGGATGGGCGCTTGTTCAATGAGCAG
AACTTCTTCCAGCGGGCCGCCAAGCCTCTGCAAGTCAACAAGTGGAAGAAGCTGTACTCGACCCCACTGC
TGGCCATCCCTACCTGCATGGGTTTCGGTGTTCACCAGGACAAATACAGGTTCTTGGTGTTACCCAGCCT
GGGGAGGAGCCTTCAGTCGGCCCTGGATGTCAGCCCAAAGCATGTGCTGTCAGAGAGGTCTGTGCTGCAG
GTGGCCTGCCGGCTGCTGGATGCCCTGGAGTTCCTCCATGAGAATGAGTATGTTCATGGAAATGTGACAG
CTGAAAATATCTTTGTGGATCCAGAGGACCAGAGTCAGGTGACTTTGGCAGGCTATGGCTTCGCCTTCCG
CTATTGCCCAAGTGGCAAACACGTGGCCTACGTGGAAGGCAGCAGGAGCCCTCACGAGGGGGACCTTGAG
TTCATTAGCATGGACCTGCACAAGGGATGCGGGCCCTCCCGCCGCAGCGACCTCCAGAGCCTGGGCTACT
GCATGCTGAAGTGGCTCTACGG
