>Addgene plasmid #79681 | VRK3_HUMAN_D0 | addgene partial sequence | sequence record 156091 | T7term 5'-GCTAGTTATTGCTCAGCGG-3'
TAGCAGCCGGATCAGCGCGCACGCGTGGTACCGGCCGGCCACCAGGTGGCGCGCCGCGATCGCGGATCCG
TTATCCACTTCCAATGTTATTAGGGCACCATCGGGAGGCCAATGGGGTCATATGGAGACACACGCAGATC
CTGCAGCAAAGCTTCTAGGTTGTTCCTCAGCATGGCGTAGGGCGGCTTCTCCTCATACGTGAGGGCCATC
ACCACCTTCAGGTACTTCTGCAGGGTCTCTGAGGGCCTGATCCAGTGACCGCAGGGTCCCACGAAGGGCC
CCGGCTTATCAACAAACTTCTGTTTTTGCTTCATGATGTCCTCAGTGTTGGGAAGGCAATTTGTCCATGG
CAGAAACCCGTAGAGCCACTTCAGCATGCAGTAGCCCAGGCTCTGGAGGTCGCTGCGGCGGGAGGGCCCG
CATCCCTTGTGCAGGTCCATGCTAATGAACTCAAGGTCCCCCTCGTGAGGGCTCCTGCTGCCTTCCACGT
AGGCCACGTGTTTGCCACTTGGGCAATAGCGGAAGGCGAAGCCATAGCCTGCCAAAGTCACCTGACTCTG
GTCCTCTGGATCCACAAAGATATTTTCAGCTGTCACATTTCCATGAACATACTCATTCTCATGGAGGAAC
TCCAGGGCATCCAGCAGCCGGCAGGCCACCTGCAGCACAGACCTCTCTGACAGCACATGCTTTGGGCTGA
CATCCAGGGCCGACTGAAGGCTCCTCCCCAGGCTGGGTAACACCAAGAACCTGTATTTGTCCTGGTGAAC
ACCGAAACCCATGCAGGTAGGGATGGCCAGCAGTGG
